>Addgene plasmid #23717 | pDONR223-CCRK | depositor partial sequence | sequence record 11154 | Author sequence
ATGGACCAGTACTGCATCCTGGGCCGCATCGGGGAGGGCGCCCACGGCATCGTCTTCAAGGCCAAGCACG
TGGAGACTGGCGAGATAGTTGCCCTCAAGAAGGTGGCCCTAAGGCGGTTGGAAGACGGCTTCCCTAACCA
GGCCCTGCGGGAGATTAAGGCTCTGCAGGAGATGGAGGACAATCAGTATGTGGTACAACTGAAGGCTGTG
TTCCCACACGGTGGAGGCTTTGTGCTGGCCTTTGAGTTCATGCTGTCGGATCTGGCCGAGGTGGTGCGCC
ATGCCCAGAGGCCACTAGCCCAGGCACAGGTCAAGAGCTACCTGCAGATGCTGCTCAAGGGTGTCGCCTT
CTGCCATGCCAACAACATTGTACATCGGGACCTGAAACCTGCCAACCTGCTCATCAGCGCCTCAGGCCAG
CTCAAGATAGCGGACTTTGGCCTGGCTCGAGTCTTTTCCCCAGACGGCAGCCGCCTCTACACACACCAGG
TGGCCACCAGGTCTGTGGGCTGCATCATGGGGGAGCTGTTGAATGGGTCCCCCCTTTTCCCGGGCAAGAA
CGATATTGAACAGCTTTGCTATGTGCTTCGCATCTTGGGCACCCCAAACCCTCAAGTCTGGCCGGAGCTC
ACTGAGCTGCCGGACTACAACAAGATCTCCTTTAAGGAGCAGGTGCCCATGCCCCTGGAGGAGGTGCTGC
CTGACGTCTCTCCCCAGGCATTGGATCTGCTGGGTCAATTCCTTCTCTACCCTCCTCACCAGCGCATCGC
AGCTTCCAAGCTCCCCTGCCTGCCCATCCATCTGAGCTGCCGATTCCTCAGCGTCTAG
