>Addgene plasmid #23717 | pDONR223-CCRK | addgene partial sequence | sequence record 29491 | 23717 with M13pUC-fwd
GCTCGGGCCCAATAATGATTTTATTTTGACTGATAGTGACCTGTTCGTTGCAACAAATTGATGAGCAATG
CTTTTTTATAATGCCAACTTTGTACAAAAAAGTTGGCATGGACCAGTACTGCATCCTGGGCCGCATCGGG
GAGGGCGCCCACGGCATCGTCTTCAAGGCCAAGCACGTGGAGACTGGCGAGATAGTTGCCCTCAAGAAGG
TGGCCCTAAGGCGGTTGGAAGACGGCTTCCCTAACCAGGCCCTGCGGGAGATTAAGGCTCTGCAGGAGAT
GGAGGACAATCAGTATGTGGTACAACTGAAGGCTGTGTTCCCACACGGTGGAGGCTTTGTGCTGGCCTTT
GAGTTCATGCTGTCGGATCTGGCCGAGGTGGTGCGCCATGCCCAGAGGCCACTAGCCCAGGCACAGGTCA
AGAGCTACCTGCAGATGCTGCTCAAGGGTGTCGCCTTCTGCCATGCCAACAACATTGTACATCGGGACCT
GAAACCTGCCAACCTGCTCATCAGCGCCTCAGGCCAGCTCAAGATAGCGGACTTTGGCCTGGCTCGAGTC
TTTTCCCCAGACGGCAGCCGCCTCTACACACACCA
