[The description below was written by a language model from this plasmid's Addgene catalogue record.]
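Description:
pDONR223-CCRK is a Gateway entry clone built on the pDONR223 donor backbone (about 5 kb without insert). It carries the open reading frame of human cell cycle related kinase, CCRK, now officially designated CDK20. The plasmid is maintained at high copy number in standard E. coli cloning strains and selected with spectinomycin. No feature table accompanies the record, so the origin of replication and the exact recombination sites are not itemised. As the product of Gateway cloning into a donor vector, the 828 bp insert would be expected to sit between attL-type sites, with flanking M13 forward and reverse primer sites used for sequence verification.

The ORF was deliberately cloned without a stop codon. This "open" configuration allows an LR recombination reaction to move the coding sequence in frame into a destination vector that supplies a C-terminal epitope tag and the terminating codon. The entry clone itself is not an expression construct: the record lists no promoter driving the ORF, and the depositors state explicitly that it should not be transfected directly. Instead, it serves as a shuttle source for the kinase ORF. The depositors point to a set of companion lentiviral destination vectors (pLX301 to pLX304), obtained separately, for expression in mammalian cells.

The clone belongs to a human kinase ORF collection associated with a study of resistance to RAF inhibition through MAP kinase pathway reactivation. This is consistent with its use in gain-of-function kinase expression screens and in follow-up studies of CDK20 function.
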