Addgene plasmid #23717: pDONR223-CCRK
Depositing lab: William Hahn & David Root. Depositing organization: Dana-Farber Cancer Institute. Publication: COT drives resistance to RAF inhibition through MAP kinase pathway reactivation. Johannessen CM, Boehm JS, Kim SY, Thomas SR, Wardwell L, Johnson LA, Emery CM, Stransky N, Cogdill AP, Barretina J, Caponigro G, Hieronymus H, Murray RR, Salehi-Ashtiani K, Hill DE, Vidal M, Zhao JJ, Yang X, Alkan O, Kim S, Harris JL, Wilson CJ, Myer VE, Finan PM, Root DE, Roberts TM, Golub T, Flaherty KT, Dummer R, Weber BL, Sellers WR, Schlegel R, Wargo JA, Hahn WC, Garraway LA. Nature. 2010 Dec 16;468(7326):968-72. doi: 10.1038/nature09627 PubMed 21107320.
Backbone
  Vector backbone: pDONR223
  Backbone manufacturer: Invitrogen
  Backbone size w/o insert (bp): 5005
  Vector type: Gateway Donor vector
Growth in bacteria
  Bacterial resistance: Spectinomycin, 50 μg/mL
  Growth temperature: 37°C
  Growth strain: DH5alpha
  Copy number: High Copy
Gene/Insert
  Gene/Insert name: CCRK (alt name: cell cycle related kinase)
  Species: H. sapiens (human)
  Insert size (bp): 828
  Entrez Gene: CDK20 (a.k.a. CCRK, CDCH, P42, PNQALRE)
  Cloning method: Gateway Cloning
  Sequencing primers: 5′ M13pUC-fwd; 3′ M13rev
Terms and licenses: Academic/Nonprofit Terms; Industry Terms: Not Available to Industry
Depositor comments: The ORF has no Stop codon. This design enables easy recombination into a destination vector to add an epitope tag of choice and Stop codon to the ORF. Do NOT use this plasmid directly for transfections. A set of 4 custom lentiviral vectors is available ( pLX301 (http://www.addgene.org/25895/) , pLX302 (http://www.addgene.org/25896/) , pLX303 (http://www.addgene.org/25897/) , pLX304 (http://www.addgene.org/25890/) ) to be used to express these ORFs in mammalian cells. These plasmids are not included in the kit and must be ordered separately.
How to cite: pDONR223-CCRK was a gift from William Hahn & David Root (Addgene plasmid # 23717 ; http://n2t.net/addgene:23717 ; RRID:Addgene_23717)
